>Addgene plasmid #17075 | ZE34 Nlk1-pCS2+ | addgene partial sequence | sequence record 22881 | SP6 5'-ATTTAGGTGACACTATAG-3'
ATCGATTCGATTCATGGCTTTCCATGGATCCACTCGGCCGACAGTGTGTGGTAACTTGTTCCCAGCATCA
GAGTTAGGCCACAAATATTTTTGTGTCAACACCACAGCCGGCACTACCTCAACGGGCCTCGGCGCAACAC
CAAATCCGACTGGGCCCAACGCACCTGCTGGGACTCCCAGACACCCGGCGTCTCTCGGGGGCAGCGCTGG
CGGAGGGGCGGCCATCCCGCAACCTCACAGTAACCCAGCTAGTGAGGTGCCAAGTCCTGCTGAAATGGAG
CCTGATCGACCTATCGGTTACGGGGCGTTTGGAGTGGTCTGGTCTGTGACTGACCCTCGGGATGGACGCA
AGGTGGCTCTGAAGAAAATGCCCAATGTCTTCCAGAACCTGGTCTCCTGCAAACGTGTGTTCAGGGAACT
CCGGATGCTGTGTTTCTTTAAACATGACAACGTGCTTTCTGCCCTTGACATTCTCCAACCTCCACAAATC
GACTGCTTTGAGGAGATATACGTGATCACTGAGCTCATGCAGAGTGACCTACATAAAGTCATCGTTTCCC
CTCAGCCTCTCACCACCGATCACATCAAGGTGTTCCTCTACCAGATACTCAGGGGACTGAAGTACCTGCA
CTCAGCAGGCATTCTCCACAGAGACATCAAACCAGGGAACCTGCTGGTCAACAGCAACTGTCTGCTTAAG
ATCTGTGACTTTGGCCTGGCACGTGTTGAGGAGCCGGATCCCTCTCGTCACATGACCCAGGAGGTGGTGA
CGCAGTATTACCGT
