[The description below was written by a language model from this plasmid's Addgene catalogue record.]
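Description:
ZE34 Nlk1-pCS2+ is a zebrafish expression plasmid carrying the coding sequence of Danio rerio nemo-like kinase 1 (nlk1, also known as nlk or nlkb) in the pCS2+ backbone. The insert of about 1.4 kb was placed into the roughly 4.1 kb vector as an EcoRI–XbaI fragment; the record does not say whether these sites remain intact. The plasmid is propagated in E. coli under ampicillin selection, and its copy number is listed as unknown. No epitope tag, fusion partner or reporter is recorded, so the insert appears to be the unmodified kinase, though no feature table is available to confirm this.

pCS2+ is a widely used dual-purpose vector for fish and frog embryology. In its standard form it combines a strong CMV-derived promoter and an SV40 polyadenylation signal for direct expression in vertebrate cells with an SP6 phage promoter upstream of the cloning site for in vitro transcription. These backbone elements are general knowledge about pCS2+ and are not itemised in this record. The entry does support the SP6 arrangement: SP6 is the listed 5′ sequencing primer, and the depositor notes that functional synthetic RNA is made by linearising downstream of the insert with Asp718 and transcribing with SP6 polymerase.

The main intended use is therefore production of sense nlk1 mRNA for overexpression or rescue experiments, typically by embryo injection. The associated study examines nemo-like kinase as an essential co-activator of Wnt signalling during early zebrafish development.
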