Addgene plasmid #17075: ZE34 Nlk1-pCS2+
Depositing lab: Randall Moon. Depositing organization: University of Washington. Publication: nemo-like kinase is an essential co-activator of Wnt signaling during early zebrafish development. Thorpe CJ, Moon RT. Development. 2004 Jun;131(12):2899-909. doi: 10.1242/dev.01171. Epub 2004 May 19. PubMed 15151990.
Backbone
  Vector backbone: pCS2+
  Backbone size w/o insert (bp): 4100
  Vector type: Zebrafish Expression
Growth in bacteria
  Bacterial resistance: Ampicillin, 100 μg/mL
  Growth temperature: 37°C
  Growth strain: DH5alpha
  Copy number: Unknown
Gene/Insert
  Gene/Insert name: Nlk1 (alt names: nlk; nemo-like kinase)
  Species: D. rerio (zebrafish)
  Insert size (bp): 1425
  GenBank ID: AY562552
  Entrez Gene: nlk1 (a.k.a. nlk, nlkb, zgc:111875)
  Cloning method: Restriction Enzyme; 5′ cloning site EcoRI (unknown if destroyed); 3′ cloning site XbaI (unknown if destroyed)
  Sequencing primers: 5′ SP6
Terms and licenses: Academic/Nonprofit Terms; Industry Terms: Not Available to Industry
Depositor comments: Description: Zebrafish Nemo-like kinase 1(NLK-1), cloned into the vector CS2+. 1425bp EcoR1-Xba1 insert. Species of Sequence Origin: zebrafish. Notes for Use: For functional synthetic RNA, linearize with Asp 718 and transcribe with SP6. Select clones with amp. Reference: C. J. Thorpe and R. T. Moon, Development 131:2899-2909 (2004).
How to cite: ZE34 Nlk1-pCS2+ was a gift from Randall Moon (Addgene plasmid # 17075 ; http://n2t.net/addgene:17075 ; RRID:Addgene_17075)
